Addgene plasmid #122764: pAC10041_pLX-mScarlet(1-122)-NpuDnaE(N)_LZA-IRES-TagBFP2
Purpose: Plasmid 41:Lentiviral vector encoding mScarlet(1-122)-NpuDnaE(N)_LZAand TagBFP2
Depositing lab: Albert Cheng. Publication: Split Selectable Markers. Jillette N, Du M, Cheng AW. bioRxiv 452979 10.1101/452979.
Backbone
  Vector backbone: pAC10094_pLX-DEST-IRES-TagBFP2 (Addgene# 122814)
  Vector type: Mammalian Expression, Lentiviral
  Selectable markers: mScarlet(1-122)-NpuDnaE(N)_LZA
Growth in bacteria
  Bacterial resistance: Ampicillin, 100 μg/mL
  Growth temperature: 30°C
  Growth strain: NEB Stable
  Copy number: Unknown
Gene/Insert
  Gene/Insert name: mScarlet(1-122)-NpuDnaE(N)_LZA
  Species: Synthetic
  Cloning method: Gateway Cloning
  Sequencing primers: 5′ CMV-Forward; 3′ IRES-R
Terms and licenses: Academic/Nonprofit Terms; Industry Terms: Not Available to Industry
Depositor comments: Please visit https://www.biorxiv.org/content/10.1101/452979v2 for BioRxiv preprint.
How to cite: pAC10041_pLX-mScarlet(1-122)-NpuDnaE(N)_LZA-IRES-TagBFP2 was a gift from Albert Cheng (Addgene plasmid # 122764)
