[The description below was written by a language model from this plasmid's Addgene catalogue record and pLannotate feature annotations shown in this document.]
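Description:
pAC10041_pLX-mScarlet(1-122)-NpuDnaE(N)_LZA-IRES-TagBFP2 is a 9.4 kb third-generation-style, self-inactivating HIV-1 lentiviral vector for mammalian expression. It was made by Gateway recombination into the pLX-DEST-IRES-TagBFP2 destination backbone. In bacteria it is carried on a high-copy ColE1/pUC origin with ampicillin resistance, and an f1 origin and remnants of lac/T7/T3 cloning sequence are also present. The viral portion comprises an RSV promoter-driven truncated 5' LTR, the Ψ packaging signal with a gag fragment, the RRE, cPPT/CTS, a WPRE and a ΔU3 3' LTR. An SV40 poly(A) signal and SV40 origin follow the 3' LTR.

The payload is a synthetic fusion flanked by attB1 and attB2 and placed downstream of the CMV enhancer/promoter. It consists of the N-terminal portion of the red fluorescent protein mScarlet (residues 1-122) joined to the N-terminal half of the split DnaE intein. The name attributes this intein to Npu, whereas the automated annotation matched it to a Synechocystis homologue. By its name the fusion also includes a leucine zipper element (LZA), which probably occupies the unannotated stretch before attB2. An EMCV IRES then allows translation of TagBFP2 from the same transcript, so blue fluorescence reports transduction independently of the split marker. A V5 tag sequence sits just after attB2, but the record does not say whether it is translated. An hPGK promoter is annotated upstream of the cPPT and CMV elements, and its role is likewise not stated.

The construct belongs to a split selectable marker system. Red fluorescence should be reconstituted only when a partner vector supplies the complementary mScarlet C-terminal fragment fused to the intein C-half, allowing protein trans-splicing. This makes it possible to identify cells that have received both vectors.
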