Features (pLannotate 1.2.2; 33 found; start..end, strand, type, name):
     65..368     +  enhancer       CMV enhancer: human cytomegalovirus immediate early enhancer
    369..572     +  promoter       CMV promoter: human cytomegalovirus (CMV) immediate early promoter
    595..619     +  protein_bind   attB1: mutant version of attB; recombination site for the Gateway® BP reaction BP Clonase™
    643..1008    +  CDS            mScarlet (fragment): mScarlet is a basic (constitutively fluorescent) red fluorescent protein published in 2016, derived from synthetic construct. It has moderate acid sensitivity.
   1009..1308    +  CDS            dnaE-N (fragment): DPO3A_SYNY3 - Experimental evidence at protein level: Swiss-Prot protein existence level 1. DNA polymerase III is a complex, multichain enzyme responsible for most of the replicative synthesis in bacteria. This DNA polymerase also exhibits 3' to 5' exonuclease activity. The alpha chain is the DNA polymerase (By similarity). From Synechocystis sp. (strain PCC 6803 / Kazusa).
   1444..1468    -  protein_bind   attB2: mutant version of attB; recombination site for the Gateway® BP reaction BP Clonase™
   1470..1511    +  CDS            V5 tag: epitope tag from simian virus 5
   1550..2119    +  misc_feature   IRES2: internal ribosome entry site (IRES) of the encephalomyocarditis virus (EMCV)
   2119..2820    +  CDS            TagBFP: monomeric blue fluorescent protein mammalian codon-optimized
   2844..3432    +  misc_feature   WPRE: woodchuck hepatitis virus posttranscriptional regulatory element
   3483..3502    +  misc_feature   cPPT/CTS (fragment): central polypurine tract and central termination sequence of HIV-1
   3504..3737    +  LTR            3' LTR (ΔU3): self-inactivating 3' long terminal repeat (LTR) from HIV-1
   3815..3936    +  polyA_signal   SV40 poly(A) signal: SV40 polyadenylation signal
   3976..4111    +  rep_origin     SV40 ori: SV40 origin of replication
   4132..4150    -  promoter       T7 promoter: promoter for bacteriophage T7 RNA polymerase
   4158..4313    +  CDS            lacZα (fragment): LacZα fragment of β-galactosidase; lacZ fragment
   4318..4746    +  rep_origin     f1 ori (sequence partly withheld): f1 bacteriophage origin of replication; arrow indicates direction of (+) strand synthesis
   4799..4903    +  promoter       AmpR promoter: bla
   4904..5764    +  CDS            AmpR: β-lactamase; bla; confers resistance to ampicillin, carbenicillin, and related antibiotics
   5935..6523    +  rep_origin     ori: high-copy-number ColE1/pMB1/pBR322/pUC origin of replication
   6706..6798    +  CDS            lacI (fragment): lac repressor; lacI; The lac repressor binds to the lac operator to inhibit transcription in E. coli. This inhibition can be relieved by adding lactose or isopropyl-β-D-thiogalactopyranoside (IPTG).
   6811..6832    +  protein_bind   CAP binding site: CAP binding activates transcription in the presence of cAMP. E. coli catabolite activator protein
   6847..6877    +  promoter       lac promoter: promoter for the E. coli lac operon
   6885..6901    +  protein_bind   lac operator: The lac repressor binds to the lac operator to inhibit transcription in E. coli. This inhibition can be relieved by adding lactose or isopropyl-β-D-thiogalactopyranoside (IPTG). lac repressor encoded by lacI
   6946..6964    +  promoter       T3 promoter: promoter for bacteriophage T3 RNA polymerase
   6992..7218    +  promoter       RSV promoter: Rous sarcoma virus enhancer/promoter
   7219..7399    +  LTR            5' LTR (truncated): truncated 5' long terminal repeat (LTR) from HIV-1
   7446..7571    +  misc_feature   HIV-1 Ψ: packaging signal of human immunodeficiency virus type 1
   7555..7918    +  CDS            HIV-1 gag (fragment): gag protein from human immunodeficiency virus 1; gag
   8064..8297    +  misc_feature   RRE: The Rev response element (RRE) of HIV-1 allows for Rev-dependent mRNA export from the nucleus to the cytoplasm.
   8674..8700    +  CDS            Rev (fragment): human immunodeficiency virus 1 (HIV-1) Rev protein; rev; enhances nuclear export of unspliced and incompletely spliced viral mRNAs
   8701..9201    +  promoter       hPGK promoter: human phosphoglycerate kinase 1 promoter
   9263..9380    +  misc_feature   cPPT/CTS: central polypurine tract and central termination sequence of HIV-1
>Addgene plasmid #122764 | pAC10041_pLX-mScarlet(1-122)-NpuDnaE(N)_LZA-IRES-TagBFP2 | depositor full sequence | sequence record 234266 | pAC10041_pLX-mScarlet(1-122)-NpuDnaE(N)_LZA-IRES-TagBFP2 sequence 9432 bps
CCCGGGGTTATTAATAGTAATCAATTACGGGGTCATTAGTTCATAGCCCATATATGGAGTTCCGCGTTAC
ATAACTTACGGTAAATGGCCCGCCTGGCTGACCGCCCAACGACCCCCGCCCATTGACGTCAATAATGACG
TATGTTCCCATAGTAACGCCAATAGGGACTTTCCATTGACGTCAATGGGTGGAGTATTTACGGTAAACTG
CCCACTTGGCAGTACATCAAGTGTATCATATGCCAAGTACGCCCCCTATTGACGTCAATGACGGTAAATG
GCCCGCCTGGCATTATGCCCAGTACATGACCTTATGGGACTTTCCTACTTGGCAGTACATCTACGTATTA
GTCATCGCTATTACCATGGTGATGCGGTTTTGGCAGTACATCAATGGGCGTGGATAGCGGTTTGACTCAC
GGGGATTTCCAAGTCTCCACCCCATTGACGTCAATGGGAGTTTGTTTTGGCACCAAAATCAACGGGACTT
TCCAAAATGTCGTAACAACTCCGCCCCATTGACGCAAATGGGCGGTAGGCGTGTACGGTGGGAGGTCTAT
ATAAGCAGAGCTCTCTGGCTAACTGTCGGGATCAACAAGTTTGTACAAAAAAGCAGGCTCCGAATTCACC
GGTGCCGCCACCATGGTGAGCAAGGGCGAGGCAGTGATCAAGGAGTTCATGCGGTTCAAGGTGCACATGG
AGGGCTCCATGAACGGCCACGAGTTCGAGATCGAGGGCGAGGGCGAGGGCCGCCCCTACGAGGGCACCCA
GACCGCCAAGCTGAAGGTGACCAAGGGTGGCCCCCTGCCCTTCTCCTGGGACATCCTGTCCCCTCAGTTC
ATGTACGGCTCCAGGGCCTTCACCAAGCACCCCGCCGACATCCCCGACTACTATAAGCAGTCCTTCCCCG
AGGGCTTCAAGTGGGAGCGCGTGATGAACTTCGAGGACGGCGGCGCCGTGACCGTGACCCAGGACACCTC
CCTGGAGGACGGCACCCTGATCTACAAGTGCCTTTCATACGAGACCGAGATCCTGACTGTCGAGTACGGA
TTGCTTCCTATCGGCAAAATCGTGGAGAAGAGGATTGAATGTACCGTCTATTCAGTCGATAATAATGGGA
ACATCTACACACAGCCCGTGGCTCAATGGCACGACAGAGGAGAGCAGGAAGTTTTTGAATACTGTCTCGA
GGACGGATCCCTCATCCGCGCTACTAAAGATCATAAGTTTATGACCGTGGACGGCCAGATGCTGCCAATT
GACGAAATTTTTGAACGAGAGCTGGATCTGATGAGAGTCGACAACCTTCCAAACGGTGGAGGGGGGTCAG
GCTCTGCGCAGCTGGAAAAGGAGCTTCAAGCCCTCGAAAAAAAGTTGGCCCAGCTCGAGTGGGAGAACCA
GGCTCTGGAGAAAGAACTGGCCCAGTGATTAATTAAGAATTCGACCCAGCTTTCTTGTACAAAGTGGTTG
GTAAGCCTATCCCTAACCCTCTCCTCGGTCTCGATTCTACGTAGTAATGAGCTAGCAGTCTCGAGGTTAA
CGAATTCCGCCCCCCCCCTAACGTTACTGGCCGAAGCCGCTTGGAATAAGGCCGGTGTGCGCTTGTCTAT
ATGTTATTTTCCACCATATTGCCGTCTTTTGGCAATGTGAGGGCCCGGAAACCTGGCCCTGTCTTCTTGA
CGAGCATTCCTAGGGGTCTTTCCCCTCTCGCCAAAGGAATGCAAGGTCTGTTGAATGTCGTGAAGGAAGC
AGTTCCTCTGGAAGCTTCTTGAAGACAAACAACGTCTGTAGCGACCCTTTGCAGGCAGCGGAACCCCCCA
CCTGGCGACAGGTGCCCCTGCGGCCAAAAGCCACGTGTATAAGATACACCTGCAAAGGCGGCACAACCCC
AGTGCCACGTTGTGAGTTGGATAGTTGTGGAAAGAGTCAAATGGCTCTCCTCAAGCGTATTCAACAAGGG
GCTGAAGGATGCCCAGAAGGTACCCCATTGTATGGGATCTGATCTGGGGCCTCGGTGCACATGCTTTACA
TGTGTTTAGTCGAGGTTAAAAAAACGTCTAGGCCCCCCGAACCACGGGGACGTGGTTTTCCTTTGAAAAA
CACGATAATACCATGGCCATGAGCGAGCTGATTAAGGAGAACATGCACATGAAGCTGTACATGGAGGGCA
CCGTGGACAACCATCACTTCAAGTGCACATCCGAGGGCGAAGGCAAGCCCTACGAGGGCACCCAGACCAT
GAGAATCAAGGTGGTCGAGGGCGGCCCTCTCCCCTTCGCCTTCGACATCCTGGCTACTAGCTTCCTCTAC
GGCAGCAAGACCTTCATCAACCACACCCAGGGCATCCCCGACTTCTTCAAGCAGTCCTTCCCTGAGGGCT
TCACATGGGAGAGAGTCACCACATACGAAGACGGGGGCGTGCTGACCGCTACCCAGGACACCAGCCTCCA
GGACGGCTGCCTCATCTACAACGTCAAGATCAGAGGGGTGAACTTCACATCCAACGGCCCTGTGATGCAG
AAGAAAACACTCGGCTGGGAGGCCTTCACCGAGACGCTGTACCCCGCTGACGGCGGCCTGGAAGGCAGAA
ACGACATGGCCCTGAAGCTCGTGGGCGGGAGCCATCTGATCGCAAACATCAAGACCACATATAGATCCAA
GAAACCCGCTAAGAACCTCAAGATGCCTGGCGTCTACTATGTGGACTACAGACTGGAAAGAATCAAGGAG
GCCAACAACGAGACCTACGTCGAGCAGCACGAGGTGGCAGTGGCCAGATACTGCGACCTCCCTAGCAAAC
TGGGGCACAAGCTTAATTAACACCGGTGGCGCGTTAAGTCGACAATCAACCTCTGGATTACAAAATTTGT
GAAAGATTGACTGGTATTCTTAACTATGTTGCTCCTTTTACGCTATGTGGATACGCTGCTTTAATGCCTT
TGTATCATGCTATTGCTTCCCGTATGGCTTTCATTTTCTCCTCCTTGTATAAATCCTGGTTGCTGTCTCT
TTATGAGGAGTTGTGGCCCGTTGTCAGGCAACGTGGCGTGGTGTGCACTGTGTTTGCTGACGCAACCCCC
ACTGGTTGGGGCATTGCCACCACCTGTCAGCTCCTTTCCGGGACTTTCGCTTTCCCCCTCCCTATTGCCA
CGGCGGAACTCATCGCCGCCTGCCTTGCCCGCTGCTGGACAGGGGCTCGGCTGTTGGGCACTGACAATTC
CGTGGTGTTGTCGGGGAAATCATCGTCCTTTCCTTGGCTGCTCGCCTGTGTTGCCACCTGGATTCTGCGC
GGGACGTCCTTCTGCTACGTCCCTTCGGCCCTCAATCCAGCGGACCTTCCTTCCCGCGGCCTGCTGCCGG
CTCTGCGGCCTCTTCCGCGTCTTCGCCTTCGCCCTCAGACGAGTCGGATCTCCCTTTGGGCCGCCTCCCC
GCGTCGACTTTAAGACCAATGACTTACAAGGCAGCTGTAGATCTTAGCCACTTTTTAAAAGAAAAGGGGG
GACTGGAAGGGCTAATTCACTCCCAACGAAGACAAGATCTGCTTTTTGCTTGTACTGGGTCTCTCTGGTT
AGACCAGATCTGAGCCTGGGAGCTCTCTGGCTAACTAGGGAACCCACTGCTTAAGCCTCAATAAAGCTTG
CCTTGAGTGCTTCAAGTAGTGTGTGCCCGTCTGTTGTGTGACTCTGGTAACTAGAGATCCCTCAGACCCT
TTTAGTCAGTGTGGAAAATCTCTAGCAGTACGTATAGTAGTTCATGTCATCTTATTATTCAGTATTTATA
ACTTGCAAAGAAATGAATATCAGAGAGTGAGAGGAACTTGTTTATTGCAGCTTATAATGGTTACAAATAA
AGCAATAGCATCACAAATTTCACAAATAAAGCATTTTTTTCACTGCATTCTAGTTGTGGTTTGTCCAAAC
TCATCAATGTATCTTATCATGTCTGGCTCTAGCTATCCCGCCCCTAACTCCGCCCATCCCGCCCCTAACT
CCGCCCAGTTCCGCCCATTCTCCGCCCCATGGCTGACTAATTTTTTTTATTTATGCAGAGGCCGAGGCCG
CCTCGGCCTCTGAGCTATTCCAGAAGTAGTGAGGAGGCTTTTTTGGAGGCCTAGGGACGTACCCAATTCG
CCCTATAGTGAGTCGTATTACGCGCGCTCACTGGCCGTCGTTTTACAACGTCGTGACTGGGAAAACCCTG
GCGTTACCCAACTTAATCGCCTTGCAGCACATCCCCCTTTCGCCAGCTGGCGTAATAGCGAAGAGGCCCG
CACCGATCGCCCTTCCCAACAGTTGCGCAGCCTGAATGGCGAATGGG
[124 nt withheld, positions 4318-4441]
C
[91 nt withheld, positions 4443-4533]
A
[49 nt withheld, positions 4535-4583]
CCTTTGACGTTGGAGTCCACGTTCTTT
[37 nt withheld, positions 4611-4647]
ACCCTATCTCGGTCTATTCTTTTGATTTATAAGGGATTTTGCCGATTTCGGCCTATTGGTTAAAAAATGA
GCTGATTTAACAAAAATTTAACGCGAATTTTAACAAAATATTAACGCTTACAATTTAGGTGGCACTTTTC
GGGGAAATGTGCGCGGAACCCCTATTTGTTTATTTTTCTAAATACATTCAAATATGTATCCGCTCATGAG
ACAATAACCCTGATAAATGCTTCAATAATATTGAAAAAGGAAGAGTATGAGTATTCAACATTTCCGTGTC
GCCCTTATTCCCTTTTTTGCGGCATTTTGCCTTCCTGTTTTTGCTCACCCAGAAACGCTGGTGAAAGTAA
AAGATGCTGAAGATCAGTTGGGTGCACGAGTGGGTTACATCGAACTGGATCTCAACAGCGGTAAGATCCT
TGAGAGTTTTCGCCCCGAAGAACGTTTTCCAATGATGAGCACTTTTAAAGTTCTGCTATGTGGCGCGGTA
TTATCCCGTATTGACGCCGGGCAAGAGCAACTCGGTCGCCGCATACACTATTCTCAGAATGACTTGGTTG
AGTACTCACCAGTCACAGAAAAGCATCTTACGGATGGCATGACAGTAAGAGAATTATGCAGTGCTGCCAT
AACCATGAGTGATAACACTGCGGCCAACTTACTTCTGACAACGATCGGAGGACCGAAGGAGCTAACCGCT
TTTTTGCACAACATGGGGGATCATGTAACTCGCCTTGATCGTTGGGAACCGGAGCTGAATGAAGCCATAC
CAAACGACGAGCGTGACACCACGATGCCTGTAGCAATGGCAACAACGTTGCGCAAACTATTAACTGGCGA
ACTACTTACTCTAGCTTCCCGGCAACAATTAATAGACTGGATGGAGGCGGATAAAGTTGCAGGACCACTT
CTGCGCTCGGCCCTTCCGGCTGGCTGGTTTATTGCTGATAAATCTGGAGCCGGTGAGCGTGGGTCTCGCG
GTATCATTGCAGCACTGGGGCCAGATGGTAAGCCCTCCCGTATCGTAGTTATCTACACGACGGGGAGTCA
GGCAACTATGGATGAACGAAATAGACAGATCGCTGAGATAGGTGCCTCACTGATTAAGCATTGGTAACTG
TCAGACCAAGTTTACTCATATATACTTTAGATTGATTTAAAACTTCATTTTTAATTTAAAAGGATCTAGG
TGAAGATCCTTTTTGATAATCTCATGACCAAAATCCCTTAACGTGAGTTTTCGTTCCACTGAGCGTCAGA
CCCCGTAGAAAAGATCAAAGGATCTTCTTGAGATCCTTTTTTTCTGCGCGTAATCTGCTGCTTGCAAACA
AAAAAACCACCGCTACCAGCGGTGGTTTGTTTGCCGGATCAAGAGCTACCAACTCTTTTTCCGAAGGTAA
CTGGCTTCAGCAGAGCGCAGATACCAAATACTGTTCTTCTAGTGTAGCCGTAGTTAGGCCACCACTTCAA
GAACTCTGTAGCACCGCCTACATACCTCGCTCTGCTAATCCTGTTACCAGTGGCTGCTGCCAGTGGCGAT
AAGTCGTGTCTTACCGGGTTGGACTCAAGACGATAGTTACCGGATAAGGCGCAGCGGTCGGGCTGAACGG
GGGGTTCGTGCACACAGCCCAGCTTGGAGCGAACGACCTACACCGAACTGAGATACCTACAGCGTGAGCT
ATGAGAAAGCGCCACGCTTCCCGAAGGGAGAAAGGCGGACAGGTATCCGGTAAGCGGCAGGGTCGGAACA
GGAGAGCGCACGAGGGAGCTTCCAGGGGGAAACGCCTGGTATCTTTATAGTCCTGTCGGGTTTCGCCACC
TCTGACTTGAGCGTCGATTTTTGTGATGCTCGTCAGGGGGGCGGAGCCTATGGAAAAACGCCAGCAACGC
GGCCTTTTTACGGTTCCTGGCCTTTTGCTGGCCTTTTGCTCACATGTTCTTTCCTGCGTTATCCCCTGAT
TCTGTGGATAACCGTATTACCGCCTTTGAGTGAGCTGATACCGCTCGCCGCAGCCGAACGACCGAGCGCA
GCGAGTCAGTGAGCGAGGAAGCGGAAGAGCGCCCAATACGCAAACCGCCTCTCCCCGCGCGTTGGCCGAT
TCATTAATGCAGCTGGCACGACAGGTTTCCCGACTGGAAAGCGGGCAGTGAGCGCAACGCAATTAATGTG
AGTTAGCTCACTCATTAGGCACCCCAGGCTTTACACTTTATGCTTCCGGCTCGTATGTTGTGTGGAATTG
TGAGCGGATAACAATTTCACACAGGAAACAGCTATGACCATGATTACGCCAAGCGCGCAATTAACCCTCA
CTAAAGGGAACAAAAGCTGGAGCTGCAAGCTTAATGTAGTCTTATGCAATACTCTTGTAGTCTTGCAACA
TGGTAACGATGAGTTAGCAACATGCCTTACAAGGAGAGAAAAAGCACCGTGCATGCCGATTGGTGGAAGT
AAGGTGGTACGATCGTGCCTTATTAGGAAGGCAACAGACGGGTCTGACATGGATTGGACGAACCACTGAA
TTGCCGCATTGCAGAGATATTGTATTTAAGTGCCTAGCTCGATACATAAACGGGTCTCTCTGGTTAGACC
AGATCTGAGCCTGGGAGCTCTCTGGCTAACTAGGGAACCCACTGCTTAAGCCTCAATAAAGCTTGCCTTG
AGTGCTTCAAGTAGTGTGTGCCCGTCTGTTGTGTGACTCTGGTAACTAGAGATCCCTCAGACCCTTTTAG
TCAGTGTGGAAAATCTCTAGCAGTGGCGCCCGAACAGGGACTTGAAAGCGAAAGGGAAACCAGAGGAGCT
CTCTCGACGCAGGACTCGGCTTGCTGAAGCGCGCACGGCAAGAGGCGAGGGGCGGCGACTGGTGAGTACG
CCAAAAATTTTGACTAGCGGAGGCTAGAAGGAGAGAGATGGGTGCGAGAGCGTCAGTATTAAGCGGGGGA
GAATTAGATCGCGATGGGAAAAAATTCGGTTAAGGCCAGGGGGAAAGAAAAAATATAAATTAAAACATAT
AGTATGGGCAAGCAGGGAGCTAGAACGATTCGCAGTTAATCCTGGCCTGTTAGAAACATCAGAAGGCTGT
AGACAAATACTGGGACAGCTACAACCATCCCTTCAGACAGGATCAGAAGAACTTAGATCATTATATAATA
CAGTAGCAACCCTCTATTGTGTGCATCAAAGGATAGAGATAAAAGACACCAAGGAAGCTTTAGACAAGAT
AGAGGAAGAGCAAAACAAAAGTAAGACCACCGCACAGCAAGCGGCCGCTGATCTTCAGACCTGGAGGAGG
AGATATGAGGGACAATTGGAGAAGTGAATTATATAAATATAAAGTAGTAAAAATTGAACCATTAGGAGTA
GCACCCACCAAGGCAAAGAGAAGAGTGGTGCAGAGAGAAAAAAGAGCAGTGGGAATAGGAGCTTTGTTCC
TTGGGTTCTTGGGAGCAGCAGGAAGCACTATGGGCGCAGCGTCAATGACGCTGACGGTACAGGCCAGACA
ATTATTGTCTGGTATAGTGCAGCAGCAGAACAATTTGCTGAGGGCTATTGAGGCGCAACAGCATCTGTTG
CAACTCACAGTCTGGGGCATCAAGCAGCTCCAGGCAAGAATCCTGGCTGTGGAAAGATACCTAAAGGATC
AACAGCTCCTGGGGATTTGGGGTTGCTCTGGAAAACTCATTTGCACCACTGCTGTGCCTTGGAATGCTAG
TTGGAGTAATAAATCTCTGGAACAGATTTGGAATCACACGACCTGGATGGAGTGGGACAGAGAAATTAAC
AATTACACAAGCTTAATACACTCCTTAATTGAAGAATCGCAAAACCAGCAAGAAAAGAATGAACAAGAAT
TATTGGAATTAGATAAATGGGCAAGTTTGTGGAATTGGTTTAACATAACAAATTGGCTGTGGTATATAAA
ATTATTCATAATGATAGTAGGAGGCTTGGTAGGTTTAAGAATAGTTTTTGCTGTACTTTCTATAGTGAAT
AGAGTTAGGCAGGGATATTCACCATTATCGTTTCAGACCCACCTCCCAACCCCGAGGGGACCCTTGCGCC
TTTTCCAAGGCAGCCCTGGGTTTGCGCAGGGACGCGGCTGCTCTGGGCGTGGTTCCGGGAAACGCAGCGG
CGCCGACCCTGGGTCTCGCACATTCTTCACGTCCGTTCGCAGCGTCACCCGGATCTTCGCCGCTACCCTT
GTGGGCCCCCCGGCGACGCTTCCTGCTCCGCCCCTAAGTCGGGAAGGTTCCTTGCGGTTCGCGGCGTGCC
GGACGTGACAAACGGAAGCCGCACGTCTCACTAGTACCCTCGCAGACGGACAGCGCCAGGGAGCAATGGC
AGCGCGCCGACCGCGATGGGCTGTGGCCAATAGCGGCTGCTCAGCAGGGCGCGCCGAGAGCAGCGGCCGG
GAAGGGGCGGTGCGGGAGGCGGGGTGTGGGGCGGTAGTGTGGGCCCTGTTCCTGCCCGCGCGGTGTTCCG
CATTCTGCAAGCCTCCGGAGCGCACGTCGGCAGTCGGCTCCCTCGTTGACCGAATCACCGACCTCTCTCC
CCAGGGGGTACCCAGCTGTCTAGAGAATTCTAGATCTTGAGACAAATGGCAGTATTCATCCACAATTTTA
AAAGAAAAGGGGGGATTGGGGGGTACAGTGCAGGGGAAAGAATAGTAGACATAATAGCAACAGACATACA
AACTAAAGAATTACAAAAACAAATTACAAAAATTCAAAATTTTCGGGTTTATTACAGGGACAGCAGAGAT
CCACTTTGGCGCCGGCTCGAGGGGG
